Addgene plasmid #220732: AiP20024 - pAAV-AiE2531m-minBG-iCre(R297T)-BGHpA
Purpose: AiE2531m is an enhancer sequence, designed to induce cre-dependent recombination in specific populations of brain cells
Depositing lab: Allen Institute for Brain Science & Bosiljka Tasic. Depositing organization: Allen Institute. Publication: A suite of enhancer AAVs and transgenic mouse lines for genetic access to cortical cell types. Ben-Simon Y, Hooper M, Narayan S, Daigle TL, Dwivedi D, Way SW, Oster A, Stafford DA, Mich JK, Taormina MJ, Martinez RA, Opitz-Araya X, Roth JR, Alexander JR, Allen S, Amster A, Arbuckle J, Ayala A, Baker PM, Bakken TE, Barcelli T, Barta S, Bendrick J, Bertagnolli D, Bielstein C, Bishwakarma P, Bowlus J, Boyer G, Brouner K, Casian B, Casper T, Chakka AB, Chakrabarty R, Chance RK, Chavan S, Clark M, Colbert K, Collman F, Daniel S, Departee M, DiValentin P, Donadio N, Dotson N, Egdorf T, Fliss T, Gabitto M, Garcia J, Gary A, Gasperini M, Gloe J, Goldy J, Gore BB, Graybuck L, Greisman N, Haeseleer F, Halterman C, Haradon Z, Hastings SD, Helback O, Ho W, Hockemeyer D, Huang C, Huff S, Hunker A, Johansen N, Jones D, Juneau Z, Kalmbach B, Kannan M, Khem S, Kussick E, Kutsal R, Larsen R, Lee C, Lee AY, Leibly M, Lenz GH, Li S, Liang E, Lusk N, Madigan Z, Malloy J, Malone J, McCue R, Melchor J, Mollenkopf T, Moosman S, Morin E, Newman D, Ng L, Ngo K, Omstead V, Otto S, Oyama A, Pena N, Pham T, Phillips E, Pom CA, Potekhina L, Ransford S, Ray PL, Rette D, Reynoldson C, Rimorin C, Rocha D, Ruiz A, Sanchez REA, Sawyer L, Sedeno-Cortes A, Sevigny JP, Shapovalova N, Shepard N, Shulga L, Sigler AR, Siverts L, Soliman S, Somasundaram S, Staats B, Stewart K, Szelenyi E, Tieu M, Trader C, Tran A, van Velthoven CTJ, Walker M, Wang Y, Weed N, Wirthlin M, Wood T, Wynalda B, Yao Z, Zhou T, Ariza J, Dee N, Reding M, Ronellenfitch K, Mufti S, Sunkin SM, Smith KA, Esposito L, Waters J, Thyagarajan B, Yao S, Lein ES, Zeng H, Levi BP, Ngai J, Ting JT, Tasic B. Cell. 2025 May 16:S0092-8674(25)00513-6. doi: 10.1016/j.cell.2025.05.002. PubMed 40403729.
Backbone
  Vector backbone: pAAV2
  Vector type: AAV
Growth in bacteria
  Bacterial resistance: Ampicillin, 100 μg/mL
  Growth temperature: 37°C
  Growth strain: NEB Stable
  Copy number: High Copy
Gene/Insert
  Gene/Insert name: iCre(R297T)
  Species: Synthetic
  Promoter: minBG
  Cloning method: Gibson Cloning
Terms and licenses: Academic/Nonprofit Terms; Industry Terms: Not Available to Industry
Depositor comments: 5' Cloning Site: MluI (not destroyed), 3' Cloning Site: SgrAI (not destroyed).
How to cite: AiP20024 - pAAV-AiE2531m-minBG-iCre(R297T)-BGHpA was a gift from Allen Institute for Brain Science & Bosiljka Tasic (Addgene plasmid # 220732 ; http://n2t.net/addgene:220732 ; RRID:Addgene_220732)
