[The description below was written by a language model from this plasmid's Addgene catalogue record and pLannotate feature annotations shown in this document.]
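Description:
AiP20024 - pAAV-AiE2531m-minBG-iCre(R297T)-BGHpA is a 4.8 kb AAV transfer plasmid built on a pAAV2 backbone, intended for packaging into recombinant adeno-associated virus for delivery to brain cells. In bacteria it is maintained through a high-copy ColE1/pUC-type origin and selected with ampicillin via the β-lactamase gene and its own promoter. An f1 phage origin and small remnants of pBR322 bom and rop sequences are also present in the backbone. The expression cassette is bounded by AAV2 inverted terminal repeats, which supply the cis signals for genome replication and encapsidation. The annotation detects the downstream ITR in full but only short fragments of the upstream one, which may simply reflect how difficult these repeats are to sequence and annotate.

Between the ITRs, the enhancer AiE2531m is placed upstream of minBG, the promoter named in the record (generally understood as a minimal β-globin promoter), so that transcription depends largely on the cell-type selectivity of the enhancer. Neither element is picked up in the automated feature table, but both would fall in the unannotated region preceding the coding sequence. They drive iCre(R297T), a synthetic Cre recombinase variant carrying an R297T substitution, annotated here by its similarity to phage P1 Cre. The transcript is terminated by the bovine growth hormone polyadenylation signal. The record does not explain the reason for the point mutation. Retained MluI and SgrAI cloning sites are noted.

The stated purpose is to induce Cre-dependent recombination in specific populations of brain cells. The construct belongs to a suite of enhancer AAVs developed for genetic access to cortical cell types, although the record does not specify which population AiE2531m targets.
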