Features (pLannotate 1.2.2; 12 found; start..end, strand, type, name):
     12..39      +  repeat_region  AAV2 ITR (fragment): inverted terminal repeat of adeno-associated virus serotype 2 inverted
     68..95      +  repeat_region  AAV2 ITR (fragment): inverted terminal repeat of adeno-associated virus serotype 2 inverted
    778..1803    +  CDS            cre: RECR_BPP1 - Experimental evidence at protein level: Swiss-Prot protein existence level 1. Catalyzes site-specific recombination between two 34-base- pair LOXP sites. Its role is to maintain the phage genome as a monomeric unit-copy plasmid in the lysogenic state. From Escherichia phage P1 (Bacteriophage P1).
   1843..1954    +  polyA_signal   bGH poly(A) signal: bovine growth hormone polyadenylation signal
   2072..2212    +  repeat_region  AAV2 ITR: inverted terminal repeat of adeno-associated virus serotype 2 inverted
   2217..2268    -  misc_feature   bom (fragment): basis of mobility region from pBR322
   2287..2742    +  rep_origin     f1 ori (sequence partly withheld): f1 bacteriophage origin of replication; arrow indicates direction of (+) strand synthesis
   2743..2792    -  misc_feature   bom (fragment): basis of mobility region from pBR322
   2894..2929    -  CDS            rop (fragment): Rop protein, which maintains plasmids at low copy number; rop
   3024..3128    +  promoter       AmpR promoter: bla
   3129..3989    +  CDS            AmpR: β-lactamase; bla; confers resistance to ampicillin, carbenicillin, and related antibiotics
   4160..4748    +  rep_origin     ori: high-copy-number ColE1/pMB1/pBR322/pUC origin of replication
>Addgene plasmid #220732 | AiP20024 - pAAV-AiE2531m-minBG-iCre(R297T)-BGHpA | addgene full sequence | sequence record 462516 | Addgene NGS Result
CCTGCAGGCAGCTGCGCGCTCGCTCGCTCACTGAGGCCGCCCGGGCGTCGGGCGACCTTTGGTCGCCCGG
CCTCAGTGAGCGAGCGAGCGCGCAGAGAGGGAGTGGCCAACTCCATCACTAGGGGTTCCTGCGGCCGCAC
GCGTTGTAAGAGTAATAATCGATGAGAGTATAATAAAACACAATCTCAGACACTGATCCAGTGGCAGCTA
TTTTAAGGCAGCGATTATAGCAAAATGAGACACTGATTTATAACACATTGTTCCTTCTGGCCCCAGGGCA
AATTGCATGGTTTGCCCCAGAGGAGACTTAAGTGCGTCGCTGAGAAAAGAACTTGCTTCGATTGTGGCTT
TAGAACAATCCAGTGGGCATTGTCTCCATGTGCGTGCTAACAGAGAATGCAGGCTTCTATTGCAAAGTAA
TTATCTCTTAAAGTTATTGATGTCTTTCTGGTAGCTGCCCAAGTGCATTGAAAGAATCACACAGCTATTA
GCACAGTTCAATATAAAAGTCCTCCCACTGAAGACAGCTTTATTGATATCGCACATCCCAAACTGAAATC
AGAATTCCAGTCAGAAGCCACCAGAAGCTTGGCTTGGCAGGAGCACTTTGTGACTCAGTATCTAACGCTA
TCTTGTTGTATTTAACCCTGTAGCACATAGCCGGAGCTCGGGCTGGGCATAAAAGTCAGGGCAGAGCCAT
CTATTGCTTACATTTGCTTCTGGGATCCAGATCTTTCGAAGCTAGCCACCATGGTGCCCAAGAAGAAGAG
GAAAGTCTCCAACCTGCTGACTGTGCACCAAAACCTGCCTGCCCTCCCTGTGGATGCCACCTCTGATGAA
GTCAGGAAGAACCTGATGGACATGTTCAGGGACAGGCAGGCCTTCTCTGAACACACCTGGAAGATGCTCC
TGTCTGTGTGCAGATCCTGGGCTGCCTGGTGCAAGCTGAACAACAGGAAATGGTTCCCTGCTGAACCTGA
GGATGTGAGGGACTACCTCCTGTACCTGCAAGCCAGAGGCCTGGCTGTGAAGACCATCCAACAGCACCTG
GGCCAGCTCAACATGCTGCACAGGAGATCTGGCCTGCCTCGCCCTTCTGACTCCAATGCTGTGTCCCTGG
TGATGAGGAGAATCAGAAAGGAGAATGTGGATGCTGGGGAGAGAGCCAAGCAGGCCCTGGCCTTTGAACG
CACTGACTTTGACCAAGTCAGATCCCTGATGGAGAACTCTGACAGATGCCAGGACATCAGGAACCTGGCC
TTCCTGGGCATTGCCTACAACACCCTGCTGCGCATTGCCGAAATTGCCAGAATCAGAGTGAAGGACATCT
CCCGCACCGATGGTGGGAGAATGCTGATCCACATTGGCAGGACCAAGACCCTGGTGTCCACAGCTGGTGT
GGAGAAGGCCCTGTCCCTGGGGGTTACCAAGCTGGTGGAGAGATGGATCTCTGTGTCTGGTGTGGCTGAT
GACCCCAACAACTACCTGTTCTGCCGGGTCAGAAAGAATGGTGTGGCTGCCCCTTCTGCCACCTCCCAAC
TGTCCACCCGGGCCCTGGAAGGGATCTTTGAGGCCACCCACCGCCTGATCTATGGTGCCAAGGATGACTC
TGGGCAGAGATACCTGGCCTGGTCTGGCCACTCTGCCAGAGTGGGTGCTGCCACCGACATGGCCAGGGCT
GGTGTGTCCATCCCTGAAATCATGCAGGCTGGTGGCTGGACCAATGTGAACATTGTGATGAACTACATCA
GAAACCTGGACTCTGAGACTGGGGCCATGGTGAGGCTGCTCGAAGATGGGGACTGAGGCGCGCCGAATTC
AAGCTTCTCGAGAGATCTTCGACTGTGCCTTCTAGTTGCCAGCCATCTGTTGTTTGCCCCTCCCCCGTGC
CTTCCTTGACCCTGGAAGGTGCCACTCCCACTGTCCTTTCCTAATAAAATGAGGAAATTGCATCGCATTG
TCTGAGTAGGTGTCATTCTATTCTGGGGGGTGGGGTGGGGCAGGACAGCAAGGGGGAGGATTGGGAAGAC
AATAGCAGGCATGAGATCTCACGTGCGGACCGAGCGGCCGCAGGAACCCCTAGTGATGGAGTTGGCCACT
CCCTCTCTGCGCGCTCGCTCGCTCACTGAGGCCGGGCGACCAAAGGTCGCCCGACGCCCGGGCTTTGCCC
GGGCGGCCTCAGTGAGCGAGCGAGCGCGCAGCTGCCTGCAGGGGCGCCTGATGCGGTATTTTCTCCTTAC
GCATCTGTGCGGTATTTCACACCGCATA
[95 nt withheld, positions 2269-2363]
T
[46 nt withheld, positions 2365-2410]
C
[141 nt withheld, positions 2412-2552]
CCTTTGACGTTGGAGTCCACGTTCTTT
[37 nt withheld, positions 2580-2616]
ACTCTATCTCGGGCTATTCTTTTGATTTATAAGGGATTTTGCCGATTTCGGTCTATTGGTTAAAAAATGA
GCTGATTTAACAAAAATTTAACGCGAATTTTAACAAAATATTAACGTTTACAATTTTATGGTGCACTCTC
AGTACAATCTGCTCTGATGCCGCATAGTTAAGCCAGCCCCGACACCCGCCAACACCCGCTGACGCGCCCT
GACGGGCTTGTCTGCTCCCGGCATCCGCTTACAGACAAGCTGTGACCGTCTCCGGGAGCTGCATGTGTCA
GAGGTTTTCACCGTCATCACCGAAACGCGCGAGACGAAAGGGCCTCGTGATACGCCTATTTTTATAGGTT
AATGTCATGATAATAATGGTTTCTTAGACGTCAGGTGGCACTTTTCGGGGAAATGTGCGCGGAACCCCTA
TTTGTTTATTTTTCTAAATACATTCAAATATGTATCCGCTCATGAGACAATAACCCTGATAAATGCTTCA
ATAATATTGAAAAAGGAAGAGTATGAGTATTCAACATTTCCGTGTCGCCCTTATTCCCTTTTTTGCGGCA
TTTTGCCTTCCTGTTTTTGCTCACCCAGAAACGCTGGTGAAAGTAAAAGATGCTGAAGATCAGTTGGGTG
CACGAGTGGGTTACATCGAACTGGATCTCAACAGCGGTAAGATCCTTGAGAGTTTTCGCCCCGAAGAACG
TTTTCCAATGATGAGCACTTTTAAAGTTCTGCTATGTGGCGCGGTATTATCCCGTATTGACGCCGGGCAA
GAGCAACTCGGTCGCCGCATACACTATTCTCAGAATGACTTGGTTGAGTACTCACCAGTCACAGAAAAGC
ATCTTACGGATGGCATGACAGTAAGAGAATTATGCAGTGCTGCCATAACCATGAGTGATAACACTGCGGC
CAACTTACTTCTGACAACGATCGGAGGACCGAAGGAGCTAACCGCTTTTTTGCACAACATGGGGGATCAT
GTAACTCGCCTTGATCGTTGGGAACCGGAGCTGAATGAAGCCATACCAAACGACGAGCGTGACACCACGA
TGCCTGTAGCAATGGCAACAACGTTGCGCAAACTATTAACTGGCGAACTACTTACTCTAGCTTCCCGGCA
ACAATTAATAGACTGGATGGAGGCGGATAAAGTTGCAGGACCACTTCTGCGCTCGGCCCTTCCGGCTGGC
TGGTTTATTGCTGATAAATCTGGAGCCGGTGAGCGTGGGTCTCGCGGTATCATTGCAGCACTGGGGCCAG
ATGGTAAGCCCTCCCGTATCGTAGTTATCTACACGACGGGGAGTCAGGCAACTATGGATGAACGAAATAG
ACAGATCGCTGAGATAGGTGCCTCACTGATTAAGCATTGGTAACTGTCAGACCAAGTTTACTCATATATA
CTTTAGATTGATTTAAAACTTCATTTTTAATTTAAAAGGATCTAGGTGAAGATCCTTTTTGATAATCTCA
TGACCAAAATCCCTTAACGTGAGTTTTCGTTCCACTGAGCGTCAGACCCCGTAGAAAAGATCAAAGGATC
TTCTTGAGATCCTTTTTTTCTGCGCGTAATCTGCTGCTTGCAAACAAAAAAACCACCGCTACCAGCGGTG
GTTTGTTTGCCGGATCAAGAGCTACCAACTCTTTTTCCGAAGGTAACTGGCTTCAGCAGAGCGCAGATAC
CAAATACTGTTCTTCTAGTGTAGCCGTAGTTAGGCCACCACTTCAAGAACTCTGTAGCACCGCCTACATA
CCTCGCTCTGCTAATCCTGTTACCAGTGGCTGCTGCCAGTGGCGATAAGTCGTGTCTTACCGGGTTGGAC
TCAAGACGATAGTTACCGGATAAGGCGCAGCGGTCGGGCTGAACGGGGGGTTCGTGCACACAGCCCAGCT
TGGAGCGAACGACCTACACCGAACTGAGATACCTACAGCGTGAGCTATGAGAAAGCGCCACGCTTCCCGA
AGGGAGAAAGGCGGACAGGTATCCGGTAAGCGGCAGGGTCGGAACAGGAGAGCGCACGAGGGAGCTTCCA
GGGGGAAACGCCTGGTATCTTTATAGTCCTGTCGGGTTTCGCCACCTCTGACTTGAGCGTCGATTTTTGT
GATGCTCGTCAGGGGGGCGGAGCCTATGGAAAAACGCCAGCAACGCGGCCTTTTTACGGTTCCTGGCCTT
TTGCTGGCCTTTTGCTCACATGT
